Addgene plasmid #218697: pCDB179-IsPETase
Purpose: Encodes codon optimized IsPETase enzyme for bacterial expression
Depositing lab: Gregg Beckham. Depositing organization: National Laboratory of the Rockies (NLR). Publication: Enabling high-throughput enzyme discovery and engineering with a low-cost, robot-assisted pipeline. Norton-Baker B, Denton MCR, Murphy NP, Fram B, Lim S, Erickson E, Gauthier NP, Beckham GT. Sci Rep. 2024 Jun 24;14(1):14449. doi: 10.1038/s41598-024-64938-0. PubMed 38914665.
Backbone
  Vector backbone: pCDB179
  Vector type: Bacterial Expression
Growth in bacteria
  Bacterial resistance: Kanamycin, 50 μg/mL
  Growth temperature: 37°C
  Growth strain: DH5alpha
  Copy number: High Copy
Gene/Insert
  Gene/Insert name: IsPETase
  Species: Synthetic
  Tag / fusion protein: 10xHis (N terminal on backbone)
  Cloning method: Gene Synthesis
Terms and licenses: Academic/Nonprofit Terms; Industry Terms: Not Available to Industry
How to cite: pCDB179-IsPETase was a gift from Gregg Beckham (Addgene plasmid # 218697 ; http://n2t.net/addgene:218697 ; RRID:Addgene_218697)
