[The description below was written by a language model from this plasmid's Addgene catalogue record and pLannotate feature annotations shown in this document.]
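Description:
pCDB179-IsPETase is a bacterial expression plasmid of 6,343 nt, built on the pCDB179 backbone, that carries a synthetic, codon-optimized gene for IsPETase, the poly(ethylene terephthalate) hydrolase of Ideonella sakaiensis. The backbone has a pET-like layout. It is propagated in E. coli through a ColE1/pMB1-type origin and selected with kanamycin via an aph(3')-Ia resistance gene. The catalogue lists it as high copy, although the annotation also detects the rop gene and the bom mobility region from pBR322, elements usually associated with more moderate copy number. An f1 origin is present, and short tetracycline-resistance fragments appear to be non-functional backbone remnants.

Expression is driven by a T7 promoter followed by a lac operator and the strong T7 gene 10 ribosome binding site, with a plasmid-borne lacI gene under its own promoter supplying repressor. Transcription therefore depends on a host providing T7 RNA polymerase and can be induced with IPTG; a T7 terminator lies downstream. The open reading frame begins with an N-terminal polyhistidine tag (recorded as 10xHis in the catalogue, annotated as 9xHis), followed by yeast SMT3 (SUMO) and then the PETase coding region. The SUMO domain, which the catalogue fields do not mention, typically improves solubility and allows tag removal with a SUMO-specific protease after nickel-affinity purification. The PETase match is annotated as a fragment, so the insert may not cover the full native protein, though the record does not say what is omitted. A short SET1 fragment annotated before the terminator is probably a backbone remnant.

The plasmid is intended for recombinant production and purification of IsPETase in E. coli, and the associated publication concerns high-throughput, robot-assisted enzyme discovery and engineering.
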