Features (pLannotate 1.2.2; 20 found; start..end, strand, type, name):
     18..67      +  CDS            SET1 (fragment): solubility-enhancement tag derived from T7 phage gene 10B
     75..122     +  terminator     T7 terminator: transcription terminator for bacteriophage T7 RNA polymerase
    159..587     +  rep_origin     f1 ori (sequence partly withheld): f1 bacteriophage origin of replication; arrow indicates direction of (+) strand synthesis
    640..697     +  promoter       AmpR promoter (fragment): bla
    706..1521    -  CDS            KanR: aminoglycoside phosphotransferase; aph(3')-Ia; confers resistance to kanamycin in bacteria or G418 (Geneticin®) in eukaryotes
   1643..2231    +  rep_origin     ori: high-copy-number ColE1/pMB1/pBR322/pUC origin of replication
   2417..2556    -  misc_feature   bom: basis of mobility region from pBR322
   2658..2849    -  CDS            rop: Rop protein, which maintains plasmids at low copy number; rop
   2866..3246    +  CDS            YPB1_ECOLX: Protein predicted: Swiss-Prot protein existence level 4. From Escherichia coli.
   3318..3609    -  CDS            TcR (fragment): tetracycline efflux protein; tet; confers resistance to tetracycline
   3624..3645    -  protein_bind   CAP binding site: CAP binding activates transcription in the presence of cAMP. E. coli catabolite activator protein
   3658..4740    -  CDS            lacI: lac repressor; lacI; The lac repressor binds to the lac operator to inhibit transcription in E. coli. This inhibition can be relieved by adding lactose or isopropyl-β-D-thiogalactopyranoside (IPTG).
   4741..4818    -  promoter       lacI promoter: lacI
   4826..5105    -  CDS            TcR (fragment): tetracycline efflux protein; tet; confers resistance to tetracycline
   5131..5149    +  promoter       T7 promoter: promoter for bacteriophage T7 RNA polymerase
   5154..5170    +  protein_bind   lac operator: The lac repressor binds to the lac operator to inhibit transcription in E. coli. This inhibition can be relieved by adding lactose or isopropyl-β-D-thiogalactopyranoside (IPTG). lac repressor encoded by lacI
   5189..5211    +  RBS            RBS: efficient ribosome binding site from bacteriophage T7 gene 10 (Olins and Rangwala, 1989)
   5225..5251    +  CDS            9xHis: 9xHis affinity tag
   5261..5560    +  CDS            SMT3: SMT3_YEAST - Experimental evidence at protein level: Swiss-Prot protein existence level 1. Not known; suppressor of MIF2 mutations. From Saccharomyces cerevisiae (strain ATCC 204508 / S288c) (Baker's yeast).
   5555..6343    +  CDS            PETH_IDESA (fragment): Experimental evidence at protein level: Swiss-Prot protein existence level 1. Involved in the degradation and assimilation of the plastic poly(ethylene terephthalate) (PET), which allows I.sakaiensis to use PET as its major energy and carbon source for growth. Likely acts synergistically with MHETase to depolymerize PET (PubMed:26965627). Catalyzes the hydrolysis of PET to produce mono(2-hydroxyethyl) terephthalate (MHET) as the major product (PubMed:26965627, PubMed:29666242, PubMed:29603535, PubMed:29374183, PubMed:29235460). Also depolymerizes another semiaromatic polyester, poly(ethylene-2
>Addgene plasmid #218697 | pCDB179-IsPETase | addgene full sequence | sequence record 434140 | Addgene NGS Result
TAATGATCGAGGATCCGGCTGCTAACAAAGCCCGAAAGGAAGCTGAGTTGGCTGCTGCCACCGCTGAGCA
ATAACTAGCATAACCCCTTGGGGCCTCTAAACGGGTCTTGAGGGGTTTTTTGCTGAAAGGAGGAACTATA
TCCGGATTGGCGAATGGG
[124 nt withheld, positions 159-282]
C
[91 nt withheld, positions 284-374]
A
[49 nt withheld, positions 376-424]
CCTTTGACGTTGGAGTCCACGTTCTTT
[37 nt withheld, positions 452-488]
ACCCTATCTCGGTCTATTCTTTTGATTTATAAGGGATTTTGCCGATTTCGGCCTATTGGTTAAAAAATGA
GCTGATTTAACAAAAATTTAACGCGAATTTTAACAAAATATTAACGCTTACAATTTAGGTGGCACTTTTC
GGGGAAATGTGCGCGGAACCCCTATTTGTTTATTTTTCTAAATACATTCAAATATGTATCCGCTCATGAA
TTAATTCTTAGAAAAACTCATCGAGCATCAAATGAAACTGCAATTTATTCATATCAGGATTATCAATACC
ATATTTTTGAAAAAGCCGTTTCTGTAATGAAGGAGAAAACTCACCGAGGCAGTTCCATAGGATGGCAAGA
TCCTGGTATCGGTCTGCGATTCCGACTCGTCCAACATCAATACAACCTATTAATTTCCCCTCGTCAAAAA
TAAGGTTATCAAGTGAGAAATCACCATGAGTGACGACTGAATCCGGTGAGAATGGCAAAAGTTTATGCAT
TTCTTTCCAGACTTGTTCAACAGGCCAGCCATTACGCTCGTCATCAAAATCACTCGCATCAACCAAACCG
TTATTCATTCGTGATTGCGCCTGAGCGAGACGAAATACGCGATCGCTGTTAAAAGGACAATTACAAACAG
GAATCGAATGCAACCGGCGCAGGAACACTGCCAGCGCATCAACAATATTTTCACCTGAATCAGGATATTC
TTCTAATACCTGGAATGCTGTTTTCCCGGGGATCGCAGTGGTGAGTAACCATGCATCATCAGGAGTACGG
ATAAAATGCTTGATGGTCGGAAGAGGCATAAATTCCGTCAGCCAGTTTAGTCTGACCATCTCATCTGTAA
CATCATTGGCAACGCTACCTTTGCCATGTTTCAGAAACAACTCTGGCGCATCGGGCTTCCCATACAATCG
ATAGATTGTCGCACCTGATTGCCCGACATTATCGCGAGCCCATTTATACCCATATAAATCAGCATCCATG
TTGGAATTTAATCGCGGCCTAGAGCAAGACGTTTCCCGTTGAATATGGCTCATAACACCCCTTGTATTAC
TGTTTATGTAAGCAGACAGTTTTATTGTTCATGACCAAAATCCCTTAACGTGAGTTTTCGTTCCACTGAG
CGTCAGACCCCGTAGAAAAGATCAAAGGATCTTCTTGAGATCCTTTTTTTCTGCGCGTAATCTGCTGCTT
GCAAACAAAAAAACCACCGCTACCAGCGGTGGTTTGTTTGCCGGATCAAGAGCTACCAACTCTTTTTCCG
AAGGTAACTGGCTTCAGCAGAGCGCAGATACCAAATACTGTCCTTCTAGTGTAGCCGTAGTTAGGCCACC
ACTTCAAGAACTCTGTAGCACCGCCTACATACCTCGCTCTGCTAATCCTGTTACCAGTGGCTGCTGCCAG
TGGCGATAAGTCGTGTCTTACCGGGTTGGACTCAAGACGATAGTTACCGGATAAGGCGCAGCGGTCGGGC
TGAACGGGGGGTTCGTGCACACAGCCCAGCTTGGAGCGAACGACCTACACCGAACTGAGATACCTACAGC
GTGAGCTATGAGAAAGCGCCACGCTTCCCGAAGGGAGAAAGGCGGACAGGTATCCGGTAAGCGGCAGGGT
CGGAACAGGAGAGCGCACGAGGGAGCTTCCAGGGGGAAACGCCTGGTATCTTTATAGTCCTGTCGGGTTT
CGCCACCTCTGACTTGAGCGTCGATTTTTGTGATGCTCGTCAGGGGGGCGGAGCCTATGGAAAAACGCCA
GCAACGCGGCCTTTTTACGGTTCCTGGCCTTTTGCTGGCCTTTTGCTCACATGTTCTTTCCTGCGTTATC
CCCTGATTCTGTGGATAACCGTATTACCGCCTTTGAGTGAGCTGATACCGCTCGCCGCAGCCGAACGACC
GAGCGCAGCGAGTCAGTGAGCGAGGAAGCGGAAGAGCGCCTGATGCGGTATTTTCTCCTTACGCATCTGT
GCGGTATTTCACACCGCAATGGTGCACTCTCAGTACAATCTGCTCTGATGCCGCATAGTTAAGCCAGTAT
ACACTCCGCTATCGCTACGTGACTGGGTCATGGCTGCGCCCCGACACCCGCCAACACCCGCTGACGCGCC
CTGACGGGCTTGTCTGCTCCCGGCATCCGCTTACAGACAAGCTGTGACCGTCTCCGGGAGCTGCATGTGT
CAGAGGTTTTCACCGTCATCACCGAAACGCGCGAGGCAGCTGCGGTAAAGCTCATCAGCGTGGTCGTGAA
GCGATTCACAGATGTCTGCCTGTTCATCCGCGTCCAGCTCGTTGAGTTTCTCCAGAAGCGTTAATGTCTG
GCTTCTGATAAAGCGGGCCATGTTAAGGGCGGTTTTTTCCTGTTTGGTCACTGATGCCTCCGTGTAAGGG
GGATTTCTGTTCATGGGGGTAATGATACCGATGAAACGAGAGAGGATGCTCACGATACGGGTTACTGATG
ATGAACATGCCCGGTTACTGGAACGTTGTGAGGGTAAACAACTGGCGGTATGGATGCGGCGGGACCAGAG
AAAAATCACTCAGGGTCAATGCCAGCGCTTCGTTAATACAGATGTAGGTGTTCCACAGGGTAGCCAGCAG
CATCCTGCGATGCAGATCCGGAACATAATGGTGCAGGGCGCTGACTTCCGCGTTTCCAGACTTTACGAAA
CACGGAAACCGAAGACCATTCATGTTGTTGCTCAGGTCGCAGACGTTTTGCAGCAGCAGTCGCTTCACGT
TCGCTCGCGTATCGGTGATTCATTCTGCTAACCAGTAAGGCAACCCCGCCAGCCTAGCCGGGTCCTCAAC
GACAGGAGCACGATCATGCGCACCCGTGGGGCCGCCATGCCGGCGATAATGGCCTGCTTCTCGCCGAAAC
GTTTGGTGGCGGGACCAGTGACGAAGGCTTGAGCGAGGGCGTGCAAGATTCCGAATACCGCAAGCGACAG
GCCGATCATCGTCGCGCTCCAGCGAAAGCGGTCCTCGCCGAAAATGACCCAGAGCGCTGCCGGCACCTGT
CCTACGAGTTGCATGATAAAGAAGACAGTCATAAGTGCGGCGACGATAGTCATGCCCCGCGCCCACCGGA
AGGAGCTGACTGGGTTGAAGGCTCTCAAGGGCATCGGTCGAGATCCCGGTGCCTAATGAGTGAGCTAACT
TACATTAATTGCGTTGCGCTCACTGCCCGCTTTCCAGTCGGGAAACCTGTCGTGCCAGCTGCATTAATGA
ATCGGCCAACGCGCGGGGAGAGGCGGTTTGCGTATTGGGCGCCAGGGTGGTTTTTCTTTTCACCAGTGAG
ACGGGCAACAGCTGATTGCCCTTCACCGCCTGGCCCTGAGAGAGTTGCAGCAAGCGGTCCACGCTGGTTT
GCCCCAGCAGGCGAAAATCCTGTTTGATGGTGGTTAACGGCGGGATATAACATGAGCTGTCTTCGGTATC
GTCGTATCCCACTACCGAGATGTCCGCACCAACGCGCAGCCCGGACTCGGTAATGGCGCGCATTGCGCCC
AGCGCCATCTGATCGTTGGCAACCAGCATCGCAGTGGGAACGATGCCCTCATTCAGCATTTGCATGGTTT
GTTGAAAACCGGACATGGCACTCCAGTCGCCTTCCCGTTCCGCTATCGGCTGAATTTGATTGCGAGTGAG
ATATTTATGCCAGCCAGCCAGACGCAGACGCGCCGAGACAGAACTTAATGGGCCCGCTAACAGCGCGATT
TGCTGGTGACCCAATGCGACCAGATGCTCCACGCCCAGTCGCGTACCGTCTTCATGGGAGAAAATAATAC
TGTTGATGGGTGTCTGGTCAGAGACATCAAGAAATAACGCCGGAACATTAGTGCAGGCAGCTTCCACAGC
AATGGCATCCTGGTCATCCAGCGGATAGTTAATGATCAGCCCACTGACGCGTTGCGCGAGAAGATTGTGC
ACCGCCGCTTTACAGGCTTCGACGCCGCTTCGTTCTACCATCGACACCACCACGCTGGCACCCAGTTGAT
CGGCGCGAGATTTAATCGCCGCGACAATTTGCGACGGCGCGTGCAGGGCCAGACTGGAGGTGGCAACGCC
AATCAGCAACGACTGTTTGCCCGCCAGTTGTTGTGCCACGCGGTTGGGAATGTAATTCAGCTCCGCCATC
GCCGCTTCCACTTTTTCCCGCGTTTTCGCAGAAACGTGGCTGGCCTGGTTCACCACGCGGGAAACGGTCT
GATAAGAGACACCGGCATACTCTGCGACATCGTATAACGTTACTGGTTTCACATTCACCACCCTGAATTG
ACTCTCTTCCGGGCGCTATCATGCCATACCGCGAAAGGTTTTGCGCCATTCGATGGTGTCCGGGATCTCG
ACGCTCTCCCTTATGCGACTCCTGCATTAGGAAGCAGCCCAGTAGTAGGTTGAGGCCGTTGAGCACCGCC
GCCGCAAGGAATGGTGCATGCAAGGAGATGGCGCCCAACAGTCCCCCGGCCACGGGGCCTGCCACCATAC
CCACGCCGAAACAAGCGCTCATGAGCCCGAAGTGGCGAGCCCGATCTTCCCCATCGGTGATGTCGGCGAT
ATAGGCGCCAGCAACCGCACCTGTGGCGCCGGTGATGCCGGCCACGATGCGTCCGGCGTAGAGGATCGAG
ATCGATCTCGATCCCGCGAAATTAATACGACTCACTATAGGGAAATTGTGAGCGGATAACAATTCCCCTC
TAGAAATAATTTTGTTTAACTTTAAGAAGGAGATATACATATGGGTCACCACCACCACCACCACCACCAC
CACCACGGTAGCCTGCAAGATTCGGAAGTCAACCAAGAAGCAAAGCCGGAAGTCAAGCCGGAAGTGAAAC
CGGAAACCCATATTAACCTGAAAGTTAGTGACGGCAGCTCTGAAATTTTCTTTAAGATCAAAAAGACCAC
GCCGCTGCGTCGCCTGATGGAAGCGTTTGCCAAACGTCAGGGCAAGGAAATGGATAGCCTGCGTTTCCTG
TATGACGGTATTCGCATCCAGGCAGATCAAGCGCCGGAAGACCTGGACATGGAAGACAACGACATCATTG
AAGCCCACCGTGAACAGATTGGCGGCCAGACCAATCCGTATGCGCGCGGCCCCAACCCTACCGCCGCCTC
GTTGGAAGCCAGCGCGGGACCCTTTACCGTTCGTAGCTTTACCGTTAGCCGTCCGTCCGGATATGGTGCA
GGGACCGTCTATTACCCAACCAATGCAGGCGGCACCGTTGGCGCGATTGCAATCGTCCCCGGGTACACCG
CGCGTCAAAGCAGCATTAAGTGGTGGGGTCCGCGCTTAGCTAGCCATGGCTTTGTGGTTATTACCATCGA
TACGAACAGCACTCTAGACCAGCCCAGCAGCCGTAGCTCGCAACAGATGGCCGCGCTTCGTCAAGTTGCG
AGCTTGAACGGGACCAGCAGTAGCCCGATTTACGGAAAGGTCGATACTGCCCGCATGGGTGTGATGGGCT
GGTCAATGGGGGGCGGCGGTTCACTTATTAGCGCCGCGAACAACCCGAGTTTAAAAGCAGCGGCACCGCA
GGCGCCATGGGACTCTTCAACCAACTTCAGCAGTGTTACCGTGCCGACGCTGATTTTCGCGTGCGAGAAT
GATAGCATTGCACCGGTGAACAGCAGCGCGCTGCCGATTTATGATAGCATGTCCCGCAACGCAAAACAGT
TTCTGGAAATTAACGGCGGTAGCCACTCTTGTGCCAACTCTGGGAACAGCAACCAGGCACTGATCGGAAA
AAAAGGGGTTGCATGGATGAAACGATTCATGGATAATGACACCCGTTACTCAACCTTCGCCTGTGAGAAT
CCCAACAGCACACGCGTGTCGGATTTTCGCACCGCGAACTGTTCC
